>Addgene plasmid #31154 | pCMV-Tag4A-MITF-M (L135V) | addgene partial sequence | sequence record 35781 | T7 5'-TAATACGACTCACTATAGGG-3'
ACCGGGCCCTACTTATCGTCGTCATCCTTGTAATCCTCGAGGTCGACGGTATCGATAAGCTTACAAGTGT
GCTCCGTCTCTTCCATGCTCATACTGCTCCTCCGGCTGCTTGTTTTGGAAGCTCCGGGGGACACTGAGGA
AAGGAGTGGATCAGTGACACCGACGGGAGAAAGGGTGTCGTCCATCAGGATGTCTTCCAGTTTGGATCCC
ATTTTTGTGGGGACACTATAGGCTTGGTTGGCCTCAGTCCCAGTTCCGAGGTTGTTGTTGAAGGTGATGG
TGCCATCCGTGAGATCGAGAGTTGTTGTACAGGTTAGGTCTGCATGATGCTGAAGGAGGTCTTGGCTGCA
GTTCTCAAGAACGGGTTCTTGCTTGATGATCCGATTCACCAAATCTGGAGAGCAGAGACCCGTGGATGGA
ATAAGGGAAAGTCCATGAGCTCGAGCCTGCATTTCAAGTTCCTGTATTCTGAGCAACAAATGCCGGTTGG
CGTGCTCCAGTTTCTTCTGTCGGTTTTCAAGTTCTTTTGCGCGTTGCTGTTCTCGTTGCAACTTTCGGAT
ATAGTCCACGGATGCTTTTAAGATGGTTCCCTTGTTCCAGCGCATGTCTGGATCATTTGACTTGGGAATC
AAAGTACCTAGTTCTTTAATGCGGTCATTTATGTTAAATCTTCTTCTTCGTTCAATCAGGTTGTGATTGT
CCTTTTTCTGCCTCTCTTTGGCCAGTGCTCTTGCTTCAGACTCTGTGAGCTCCCTTTTTATGTTGGGAAG
GTTGGCTGGACAGGAGTTGCTGATGGTGAGGCCTGGTGGGGGCAGACCTTGGTTTCCATAAAGATCAATC
AAGTTTCCCGAGACAGGCAACGTATTTGCCATTTGCAAAGCANATCCATCAAGCCCACGATTTCCTCATT
ATAACTTGATTCTAGGCTAATGATGTCATCGATTACATCATCCATCTGCA
