>Addgene plasmid #31154 | pCMV-Tag4A-MITF-M (L135V) | addgene partial sequence | sequence record 37502 | CMV-F 5'-CGCAAATGGGCGGTAGGCGTG-3'
GGTTTAGTGAACCGTCAGATCCGCTAGCGATTACGCCAAGCTCGAAATTAACCCTCACTAAAGGGAACAA
AAGCTGGAGCTCCACCGCGGTGGCGGCCGCTCTAGCCCGGGCGGATCCCCCGGGCTGCAGGAATTCATGC
TGGAAATGCTAGAATATAATCACTATCAGGTGCAGACCCACCTCGAAAACCCCACCAAGTACCACATACA
GCAAGCCCAACGGCAGCAGGTAAAGCAGTACCTTTCTACCACTTTAGCAAATAAACATGCCAACCAAGTC
CTGAGCTTGCCATGTCCAAACCAGCCTGGCGATCATGTCATGCCACCGGTGCCGGGGAGCAGCGCACCCA
ACAGCCCCATGGCTATGCTTACGCTTAACTCCAACTGTGAAAAAGAGGGATTTTATAAGTTTGAAGAGCA
AAACAGGGCAGAGAGCGAGTGCCCAGGCATGAACACACATTCACGAGCGTCCTGTATGCAGATGGATGAT
GTAATCGATGACATCATTAGCCTAGAATCAAGTTATAATGAGGAAATCGTGGGCTTGATGGATCCTGCTT
TGCAAATGGCAAATACGTTGCCTGTCTCGGGAAACTTGATTGATCTTTATGGAAACCAAGGTCTGCCCCC
ACC
