[The description below was written by a language model from this plasmid's Addgene catalogue record.]
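Description:
pCMV-Tag4A-MITF-M (L135V) is a mammalian expression plasmid built on the commercial pCMV-Tag4A backbone (about 4.3 kb without insert), a vector designed to express a cloned open reading frame with a C-terminal FLAG epitope supplied by the backbone. It is maintained as a high-copy plasmid in E. coli under kanamycin selection, and it carries a neomycin resistance marker so that transfected mammalian cells can be selected with G418, allowing either transient expression or derivation of stable lines. No feature table accompanies the record, so the promoter and origins are not explicitly listed. The backbone name indicates a CMV promoter driving the insert, but the other regulatory elements are not stated.

The insert is a 1257 bp cDNA encoding the human M isoform of MITF (microphthalmia-associated transcription factor), a basic helix-loop-helix leucine zipper factor that is a central regulator of the melanocyte lineage. It was cloned between EcoRI and HindIII sites, both of which remain intact, placing the coding sequence in frame with the downstream FLAG tag for detection or immunoprecipitation with anti-FLAG antibodies. The sequence carries a point mutation that changes leucine 135 to valine.

The associated publication concerns frequent mutations in the MITF pathway in melanoma, so the construct is most plausibly one of a set of variant expression plasmids used to compare mutant MITF-M with the wild-type protein in cultured cells, for example in assays of expression or transcriptional activity. The record does not specify which assays were performed with this variant.
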