Addgene plasmid #31154: pCMV-Tag4A-MITF-M (L135V)
Depositing lab: Yardena Samuels. Depositing organization: National Human Genome Research Institute (NHGRI). Publication: Frequent mutations in the MITF pathway in melanoma. Cronin JC, Wunderlich J, Loftus SK, Prickett TD, Wei X, Ridd K, Vemula S, Burrell AS, Agrawal NS, Lin JC, Banister CE, Buckhaults P, Rosenberg SA, Bastian BC, Pavan WJ, Samuels Y. Pigment Cell Melanoma Res. 2009 Aug . 22(4):435-44. 10.1111/j.1755-148X.2009.00578.x PubMed 19422606.
Backbone
  Vector backbone: pCMV-TAG4A
  Backbone manufacturer: Stratagene
  Backbone size w/o insert (bp): 4300
  Vector type: Mammalian Expression, Bacterial Expression
  Selectable markers: Neomycin (select with G418)
Growth in bacteria
  Bacterial resistance: Kanamycin, 50 μg/mL
  Growth temperature: 37°C
  Growth strain: DH5alpha
  Copy number: High Copy
Gene/Insert
  Gene/Insert name: MITF-M
  Species: H. sapiens (human)
  Insert size (bp): 1257
  Mutation: Leucine 135 changed to Valine
  GenBank ID: NM_198158
  Entrez Gene: MITF (a.k.a. CMM8, COMMAD, MI, MITF-A, WS2, WS2A, bHLHe32)
  Tag / fusion protein: FLAG (C terminal on backbone)
  Cloning method: Restriction Enzyme; 5′ cloning site EcoRI (not destroyed); 3′ cloning site HindIII (not destroyed)
  Sequencing primers: 5′ N/A
Terms and licenses: Academic/Nonprofit Terms; Industry Terms: Not Available to Industry
How to cite: pCMV-Tag4A-MITF-M (L135V) was a gift from Yardena Samuels (Addgene plasmid # 31154 ; http://n2t.net/addgene:31154 ; RRID:Addgene_31154)
